LOCUS       Exported 6987 bp ds-DNA circular SYN 13-MAY-2021
DEFINITION  Mammalian expression plasmid for SARS-CoV-2 nsp11.
ACCESSION   .
VERSION     .
KEYWORDS    pGBW-m4252897
SOURCE      synthetic DNA construct
  ORGANISM  synthetic DNA construct
REFERENCE   1 (bases 1 to 6987)
  TITLE     SARS-CoV-2 protein Mammalian expression constructs, tagged, for
            protein expression and/or purification
REFERENCE   2 (bases 1 to 6987)
  AUTHORS   .
  TITLE     Direct Submission
  JOURNAL   Exported May 13, 2021 from SnapGene Server 1.1.58
            http://www.snapgene.com
FEATURES             Location/Qualifiers
     source          1..6987
                     /organism="synthetic DNA construct"
                     /mol_type="other DNA"
     CDS             41..61
                     /codon_start=1
                     /product="tobacco etch virus (TEV) protease recognition and
                     cleavage site"
                     /label=TEV site
                     /translation="ENLYFQS"
     CDS             410..427
                     /codon_start=1
                     /product="6xHis affinity tag"
                     /label=6xHis
                     /translation="HHHHHH"
     polyA_signal    520..641
                     /label=SV40 poly(A) signal
                     /note="SV40 polyadenylation signal"
     primer_bind     complement(531..550)
                     /label=EBV-rev
                     /note="SV40 polyA terminator, reverse primer"
     primer_bind     585..604
                     /label=SV40pA-R
                     /note="SV40 polyA, reverse primer"
     terminator      756..802
                     /label=T7 terminator
                     /note="transcription terminator for bacteriophage T7 RNA
                     polymerase"
     terminator      832..968
                     /label=rrnG terminator
                     /note="transcription terminator from the E. coli ribosomal
                     RNA rrnG operon (Albrechtsen et al., 1991)"
     misc_feature    1013..1084
                     /label=3' beta-globin insulator
                     /note="insulator downstream of the human beta-globin locus
                     (Farrell et al., 2002)"
     rep_origin      complement(1310..1898)
                     /direction=LEFT
                     /label=ori
                     /note="high-copy-number ColE1/pMB1/pBR322/pUC origin of
                     replication"
     primer_bind     complement(1390..1409)
                     /label=pBR322ori-F
                     /note="pBR322 origin, forward primer"
     promoter        2398..3607
                     /label=UbC promoter
                     /note="human ubiquitin C promoter"
     primer_bind     3444..3463
                     /label=hUBCpro-F
                     /note="Human Ubiquitin C (UbC) promoter, forward primer"
     CDS             3611..4639
                     /codon_start=1
                     /gene="aph(4)-Ia"
                     /product="aminoglycoside phosphotransferase from E. coli"
                     /label=HygR
                     /note="confers resistance to hygromycin"
                     /translation="MGKKPELTATSVEKFLIEKFDSVSDLMQLSEGEESRAFSFDVGGR
                     GYVLRVNSCADGFYKDRYVYRHFASAALPIPEVLDIGEFSESLTYCISRRAQGVTLQDL
                     PETELPAVLQPVAEAMDAIAAADLSQTSGFGPFGPQGIGQYTTWRDFICAIADPHVYHW
                     QTVMDDTVSASVAQALDELMLWAEDCPEVRHLVHADFGSNNVLTDNGRITAVIDWSEAM
                     FGDSQYEVANIFFWRPWLACMEQQTRYFERRHPELAGSPRLRAYMLRIGLDQLYQSLVD
                     GNFDDAAWAQGRCDAIVRSGAGTVGRTQIARRSAAVWTDGCVEVLADSGNRRPSTRPRA
                     KE"
     polyA_signal    4666..4714
                     /note="synthetic polyadenylation signal"
     CDS             4980..5840
                     /codon_start=1
                     /gene="bla"
                     /product="beta-lactamase"
                     /label=AmpR
                     /note="confers resistance to ampicillin, carbenicillin, and
                     related antibiotics"
                     /translation="MSIQHFRVALIPFFAAFCLPVFAHPETLVKVKDAEDQLGARVGYI
                     ELDLNSGKILESFRPEERFPMMSTFKVLLCGAVLSRIDAGQEQLGRRIHYSQNDLVEYS
                     PVTEKHLTDGMTVRELCSAAITMSDNTAANLLLTTIGGPKELTAFLHNMGDHVTRLDRW
                     EPELNEAIPNDERDTTMPVAMATTLRKLLTGELLTLASRQQLIDWMEADKVAGPLLRSA
                     LPAGWFIADKSGAGERGSRGIIAALGPDGKPSRIVVIYTTGSQATMDERNRQIAEIGAS
                     LIKHW"
     primer_bind     complement(5198..5217)
                     /label=Amp-R
                     /note="Ampicillin resistance gene, reverse primer"
     terminator      5853..5989
                     /label=rrnG terminator
                     /note="transcription terminator from the E. coli ribosomal
                     RNA rrnG operon (Albrechtsen et al., 1991)"
     misc_feature    6141..6212
                     /label=5' beta-globin insulator
                     /note="insulator upstream of the human beta-globin locus
                     (Farrell et al., 2002)"
     terminator      6217..6263
                     /label=T7 terminator
                     /note="transcription terminator for bacteriophage T7 RNA
                     polymerase"
     polyA_signal    6281..6329
                     /note="synthetic polyadenylation signal"
     enhancer        6410..6713
                     /label=CMV enhancer
                     /note="human cytomegalovirus immediate early enhancer"
     promoter        6715..6917
                     /label=CMV promoter
                     /note="human cytomegalovirus (CMV) immediate early
                     promoter"
     primer_bind     6868..6888
                     /label=CMV-F
                     /note="Human CMV immediate early promoter, forward primer"
     regulatory      6986..8
                     /regulatory_class="other"
                     /note="vertebrate consensus sequence for strong initiation
                     of translation (Kozak, 1987)"
ORIGIN
        1 caccatggct gatgcacaat cgtttttaaa cgggtttgcg gaaaaccttt actttcagtc
       61 gatgagtgac aaaatcattc atctaaccga tgactccttt gatacagacg tgttgaaggc
      121 cgatggtgcg atactggtag atttctgggc tgaatggtgt ggcccgtgca agatgatcgc
      181 acccattctg gacgagatcg ccgacgagta tcaaggaaaa ttaactgtcg ctaagcttaa
      241 tatagatcag aacccaggga cggcacctaa atacggcatc aggggaatac ctaccctcct
      301 gctctttaag aatggggaag ttgccgcgac aaaagtggga gccctgtcta agggccagct
      361 aaaagagttc ttggacgcta acctggcagg ttcaggctcg gggcacatgc accatcacca
      421 tcaccatagc agcgggctcg tgccacgcgg ctaaggatcc gcaggcctct gctagcttga
      481 ctgactgaga tacagcgtac cttcagctca cagacatgat aagatacatt gatgagtttg
      541 gacaaaccac aactagaatg cagtgaaaaa aatgctttat ttgtgaaatt tgtgatgcta
      601 ttgctttatt tgtaaccatt ataagctgca ataaacaagt taacaacaac aattgcattc
      661 attttatgtt tcaggttcag ggggaggtgt gggaggtttt ttaaagcaag taaaacctct
      721 acaaatgtgg tattggccca tctctatcgg tatcgtagca taaccccttg gggcctctaa
      781 acgggtcttg aggggttttt tgtgcccctc gggccggatt gctatctacc ggcattggcg
      841 cagaaaaaaa tgcctgatgc gacgctgcgc gtcttatact cccacatatg ccagattcag
      901 caacggatac ggcttcccca acttgcccac ttccatacgt gtcctcctta ccagaaattt
      961 atccttaagg tcgtcagcta tcctgcaggc gatctctcga tttcgatcaa gacattcctt
     1021 taatggtctt ttctggacac cactaggggt cagaagtagt tcatcaaact ttcttccctc
     1081 cctaatctca ttggttacct tgggctatcg aaacttaatt aaccagtcaa gtcagctact
     1141 tggcgagatc gacttgtctg ggtttcgact acgctcagaa ttgcgtcagt caagttcgat
     1201 ctggtccttg ctattgcacc cgttctccga ttacgagttt catttaaatc atgtgagcaa
     1261 aaggccagca aaaggccagg aaccgtaaaa aggccgcgtt gctggcgttt ttccataggc
     1321 tccgcccccc tgacgagcat cacaaaaatc gacgctcaag tcagaggtgg cgaaacccga
     1381 caggactata aagataccag gcgtttcccc ctggaagctc cctcgtgcgc tctcctgttc
     1441 cgaccctgcc gcttaccgga tacctgtccg cctttctccc ttcgggaagc gtggcgcttt
     1501 ctcatagctc acgctgtagg tatctcagtt cggtgtaggt cgttcgctcc aagctgggct
     1561 gtgtgcacga accccccgtt cagcccgacc gctgcgcctt atccggtaac tatcgtcttg
     1621 agtccaaccc ggtaagacac gacttatcgc cactggcagc agccactggt aacaggatta
     1681 gcagagcgag gtatgtaggc ggtgctacag agttcttgaa gtggtggcct aactacggct
     1741 acactagaag aacagtattt ggtatctgcg ctctgctgaa gccagttacc ttcggaaaaa
     1801 gagttggtag ctcttgatcc ggcaaacaaa ccaccgctgg tagcggtggt ttttttgttt
     1861 gcaagcagca gattacgcgc agaaaaaaag gatctcaaga agatcctttg atcttttcta
     1921 cggggtctga cgctcagtgg aacgaaaact cacgttaagg gattttggtc atgagattat
     1981 caaaaaggat cttcacctag atccttttaa attaaaaatg aagttttaaa tcaatctaaa
     2041 gtatatatga gtaaacttgg tctgacagtt accaatgctt aatcagtgag gcacctatct
     2101 cagcgatctg tctatttcgt tcatccatag ttgcatttaa atttccgaac tctccaaggc
     2161 cctcgtcgga aaatcttcaa acctttcgtc cgatccatct tgcaggctac ctctcgaacg
     2221 aactatcgca agtctcttgg ccggccttgc gccttggcta ttgcttggca gcgcctatcg
     2281 ccaggtatta ctccaatccc gaatatccga gatcgggatc acccgagaga agttcaacct
     2341 acatcctcaa tcccgatcta tccgagatcc gaggaatatc gaaatcgggg cgcgcctggc
     2401 ctccgcgccg ggttttggcg cctcccgcgg gcgcccccct cgtcacggcg agcgctgcca
     2461 cgtcagacga agggcgcagg agcgtcctga tccttccgcc cggacgctca ggacagcggc
     2521 ccgctgctca taagactcgg ccttagaacc ccagtatcag cagaaggaca ttttaggacg
     2581 ggacttgggt gactctaggg cactggtttt ctttccagag agcggaacag gcgaggaaaa
     2641 gtagtccctt ctcggcgatt ctgcggaggg atctccgtgg ggcggtgaac gccgatgatt
     2701 atataaggac gcgccgggtg tggcacagct agttccgtcg cagccgggat ttgggtcgcg
     2761 gttcttgttt gtggatcgct gtgatcgtca cttggtgagt agcgggctgc tgggctggcc
     2821 ggggctttcg tggccgccgg gccgctcggt gggacggaag cgtgtggaga gaccgccaag
     2881 ggctgtagtc tgggtccgcg agcaaggttg ccctgaactg ggggttgggg ggagcgcagc
     2941 aaaatggcgg ctgttcccga gtcttgaatg gaagacgctt gtgaggcggg ctgtgaggtc
     3001 gttgaaacaa ggtggggggc atggtgggcg gcaagaaccc aaggtcttga gcccttcgct
     3061 aatgcgggaa agctcttatt cgggtgagat gggctgggca ccatctgggg accctgacgt
     3121 gaagtttgtc actgactgga gaactcggtt tgtcgtctgt tgcgggggcg gcagttatgg
     3181 cggtgccgtt gggcagtgca cccgtacctt tgggagcgcg cgccctcgtc gtgtcgtgac
     3241 gtcacccgtt ctgttggctt ataatgcagg gtggggccac cagccggtag gtgtgcggta
     3301 ggcttttctc cgtcgcagga cgcagggttc gggcctaggg taggctctcc tgaatcgaca
     3361 ggcgccggac ctctggtgag gggagggata agtgaggcgt cagtttcttt ggtcggtttt
     3421 atgtacctat cttcttaagt agctgaagct ccggttttga actatgcgct cggggttggc
     3481 gagtgtgttt tgtgaagttt tttaggcacc ttttgaaatg taatcatttg ggtcaatatg
     3541 taattttcag tgttagactt gtaaattgtc cgctaaattc tggccgtttt tggctttttt
     3601 gttagacaac atgggtaaaa agcctgaact caccgcgacg tctgtcgaga agtttctgat
     3661 cgaaaagttc gacagcgtct ccgacctgat gcagctctcg gagggcgaag aatctcgtgc
     3721 tttcagcttc gatgtaggag ggcgtggata tgtcctgcgg gtaaatagct gcgccgatgg
     3781 tttctacaaa gatcgttatg tttatcggca ctttgcatcc gccgcgctcc cgattccgga
     3841 agtgcttgac attggggagt tcagcgagag cctgacctat tgcatctccc gccgtgcaca
     3901 gggtgtcacg ttgcaagacc tgcctgaaac cgaactgccc gctgttctgc agccggtcgc
     3961 ggaggcaatg gatgccatcg ctgccgccga tcttagccag acgagcgggt tcggcccatt
     4021 cggaccgcaa ggaatcggtc aatacactac atggcgtgat ttcatatgcg cgattgctga
     4081 tccccatgtg tatcactggc aaactgtgat ggacgacacc gtcagtgcgt ccgtcgcgca
     4141 ggctctcgat gagctgatgc tttgggccga ggactgcccc gaagtccggc acctcgtgca
     4201 cgcggatttc ggctccaaca atgtcctgac ggacaatggc cgcataacag cggtcattga
     4261 ctggagcgag gcgatgttcg gggattccca atacgaggtc gccaacatct tcttctggag
     4321 gccgtggttg gcttgtatgg agcagcagac gcgctacttc gagcggaggc atccggagct
     4381 tgcaggatcg ccccggctcc gggcgtatat gctccgcatt ggtcttgacc aactctatca
     4441 gagcttggtt gacggcaatt tcgatgatgc agcttgggcg cagggtcgat gcgacgcaat
     4501 cgtccgatcc ggagccggga ctgtcgggcg tacacaaatc gcccgcagaa gcgccgccgt
     4561 ctggaccgat ggctgtgtag aagtactcgc cgatagtgga aaccgacgcc ccagcactcg
     4621 tccgagggca aaggaataag ctagtatgta agcctagtct tagataataa aatcgctatc
     4681 catcgaagat ggatgtgtgt tggttttttg tgtgtgtaac gctaggcgcg cctggtgtac
     4741 cgagaacgat cctctcagtg cgagtctcga cgatccatat cgttgcttgg cagtcagcca
     4801 gtcggaatcc agcttgggac ccaggaagtc caatcgtcag atattgtact caagcctggt
     4861 cacggcagcg taccgatctg tttaaaccta gatattgata gtctgatcgg tcaacgtata
     4921 atcgagtcct agcttttgca aacatctatc aagagacagg atcagcagga ggctttcgca
     4981 tgagtattca acatttccgt gtcgccctta ttcccttttt tgcggcattt tgccttcctg
     5041 tttttgctca cccagaaacg ctggtgaaag taaaagatgc tgaagatcag ttgggtgcgc
     5101 gagtgggtta catcgaactg gatctcaaca gcggtaagat ccttgagagt tttcgccccg
     5161 aagaacgctt tccaatgatg agcactttta aagttctgct atgtggcgcg gtattatccc
     5221 gtattgacgc cgggcaagag caactcggtc gccgcataca ctattctcag aatgacttgg
     5281 ttgagtattc accagtcaca gaaaagcatc ttacggatgg catgacagta agagaattat
     5341 gcagtgctgc cataaccatg agtgataaca ctgcggccaa cttacttctg acaacgattg
     5401 gaggaccgaa ggagctaacc gcttttttgc acaacatggg ggatcatgta actcgccttg
     5461 atcgttggga accggagctg aatgaagcca taccaaacga cgagcgtgac accacgatgc
     5521 ctgtagcaat ggcaacaacc ttgcgtaaac tattaactgg cgaactactt actctagctt
     5581 cccggcaaca gttgatagac tggatggagg cggataaagt tgcaggacca cttctgcgct
     5641 cggcccttcc ggctggctgg tttattgctg ataaatctgg agccggtgag cgtgggtctc
     5701 gcggtatcat tgcagcactg gggccagatg gtaagccctc ccgtatcgta gttatctaca
     5761 cgacggggag tcaggcaact atggatgaac gaaatagaca gatcgctgag ataggtgcct
     5821 cactgattaa gcattggtaa ccgattctag gtgcattggc gcagaaaaaa atgcctgatg
     5881 cgacgctgcg cgtcttatac tcccacatat gccagattca gcaacggata cggcttcccc
     5941 aacttgccca cttccatacg tgtcctcctt accagaaatt tatccttaag atcccgaatc
     6001 gtttaaactc gactctggct ctatcgaatc tccgtcgttt cgagcttacg cgaacagccg
     6061 tggcgctcat ttgctcgtcg ggcatcgaat ctcgtcagct atcgtcagct tacctttttg
     6121 gcagcgatcg cggctcccga catcttggac cattagctcc acaggtatct tcttccctct
     6181 agtggtcata acagcagctt cagctacctc tcaattcaaa aaacccctca agacccgttt
     6241 agaggcccca aggggttatg ctatcaatcg ttgcgttaca cacacaaaaa accaacacac
     6301 atccatcttc gatggatagc gattttatta tctaactgct gatcgagtgt agccagatct
     6361 agtaatcaat tacggggtca ttagttcata gcccatatat ggagttccgc gttacataac
     6421 ttacggtaaa tggcccgcct ggctgaccgc ccaacgaccc ccgcccattg acgtcaataa
     6481 tgacgtatgt tcccatagta acgccaatag ggactttcca ttgacgtcaa tgggtggagt
     6541 atttacggta aactgcccac ttggcagtac atcaagtgta tcatatgcca agtacgcccc
     6601 ctattgacgt caatgacggt aaatggcccg cctggcatta tgcccagtac atgaccttat
     6661 gggactttcc tacttggcag tacatctacg tattagtcat cgctattacc atgctgatgc
     6721 ggttttggca gtacatcaat gggcgtggat agcggtttga ctcacgggga tttccaagtc
     6781 tccaccccat tgacgtcaat gggagtttgt tttggcacca aaatcaacgg gactttccaa
     6841 aatgtcgtaa caactccgcc ccattgacgc aaatgggcgg taggcgtgta cggtgggagg
     6901 tctatataag cagagctggt ttagtgaacc gtcagatcag atctttgtcg atcctaccat
     6961 ccactcgaca cacccgccag cggccgc
//
