[The description below was written by a language model from this plasmid's Addgene catalogue record and the feature table of its GenBank file.]
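Description:
pGBW-m4252897 is a mammalian expression plasmid for the SARS-CoV-2 nsp11 peptide, built on a pTwist_CMV_Hygro_6 backbone from which an AarI site was removed. It is propagated in E. coli through a high-copy ColE1/pUC-type origin with ampicillin selection (AmpR, beta-lactamase). For selection in mammalian cells it carries a separate hygromycin resistance cassette, in which the human ubiquitin C promoter drives the HygR aminoglycoside phosphotransferase gene, followed by a synthetic polyadenylation signal.

The payload is the wild-type nsp11 coding sequence, a very short insert (32 bp as recorded) derived from the ORF1ab region of the viral genome. Expression is driven by the CMV immediate-early enhancer and promoter, with a Kozak consensus spanning the plasmid origin to support efficient translation initiation, and is terminated by an SV40 poly(A) signal. The nsp11 segment itself is not annotated in the feature table, but a TEV protease recognition site sits immediately downstream of the start region, followed a few hundred bases later by a 6xHis tag. This fits the catalogue description of a cleavable C-terminal TEV–thioredoxin (TRX) fusion supplied by the backbone. The TRX portion is not separately annotated, and the His tag is not mentioned in the catalogue fields. Such a fusion partner gives the tiny peptide a stable, purifiable carrier that TEV cleavage can later remove.

The expression unit is flanked by 5' and 3' beta-globin insulator elements, along with T7 and rrnG terminators and an upstream synthetic poly(A) signal, which limit transcriptional read-through from neighbouring regions. The construct belongs to a set of tagged SARS-CoV-2 protein plasmids intended for expression and/or purification from mammalian cells.
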