Addgene plasmid #153774: pGBW-m4252897
Purpose: Mammalian expression plasmid for SARS-CoV-2 nsp11
Depositing lab: Ginkgo Bioworks & Benjie Chen. Depositing organization: Ginkgo Bioworks.
Backbone
  Vector backbone: pTwist_CMV_Hygro_6 with AarI site removed
  Backbone size w/o insert (bp): 6525
  Vector type: Mammalian Expression
  Selectable markers: Hygromycin
Growth in bacteria
  Bacterial resistance: Ampicillin, 100 μg/mL
  Growth temperature: 37°C
  Growth strain: DH5alpha
  Copy number: High Copy
Gene/Insert
  Gene/Insert name: SARS-CoV-2 nsp11
  Species: Severe acute respiratory syndrome coronavirus 2
  Insert size (bp): 32
  Mutation: wt
  Entrez Gene: ORF1ab (a.k.a. GU280_gp01)
  Promoter: CMV
  Tag / fusion protein: Cleavable TEV;TRX (C terminal on backbone)
  Cloning method: Unknown
Resource information
  A portion of this plasmid was derived from a plasmid made by: GinkgoBioworks
Depositor comments: NCBI reference sequence: 43740578
How to cite: pGBW-m4252897 was a gift from Ginkgo Bioworks & Benjie Chen (Addgene plasmid # 153774 ; http://n2t.net/addgene:153774 ; RRID:Addgene_153774)
